Addgene plasmid #39180: ACVR2A
Purpose: Baculovirus expression for structure determination; may not be full ORF
Depositing lab: Nicola Burgess-Brown. Depositing organization: University of Oxford.
Backbone
  Vector backbone: pFB-LIC-Bse
  Backbone manufacturer: SGC
  Vector type: Baculovirus Expression
Growth in bacteria
  Bacterial resistance: Ampicillin, 100 μg/mL
  Growth temperature: 37°C
  Growth strain: Mach1
  Copy number: High Copy
Gene/Insert
  Gene/Insert name: ACVR2A (alt names: activin A receptor, type II; PDB:3SOC)
  Species: H. sapiens (human)
  Insert size (bp): 1018
  Entrez Gene: ACVR2A (a.k.a. ACTRII, ACVR2)
  Tag / fusion protein: His Tev (N terminal on insert)
  Cloning method: Ligation Independent Cloning
  Sequencing primers: 5′ Fbac-1; 3′ Fbac-2
Terms and licenses: Academic/Nonprofit Terms; Industry Terms: Not Available to Industry
How to cite: ACVR2A was a gift from Nicola Burgess-Brown (Addgene plasmid # 39180 ; http://n2t.net/addgene:39180 ; RRID:Addgene_39180)
