[The description below was written by a language model from this plasmid's Addgene catalogue record and pLannotate feature annotations shown in this document.]
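Description:
ACVR2A is a baculovirus transfer plasmid built on the pFB-LIC-Bse backbone, a pFastBac-style donor vector adapted for ligation-independent cloning. It carries a portion of the human activin A receptor type II gene intended for protein production in insect cells and structure determination. The recorded insert is about 1 kb, and the annotated ACVR2A coding segment is flagged as a fragment, consistent with the catalogue note that it may not be the full ORF. The record does not say which domain is covered. An N-terminal His tag followed by a TEV protease site is fused to the insert, allowing metal-affinity purification and subsequent tag removal, although the tag itself is not separately annotated in the feature table.

Expression is driven by the Autographa californica polyhedrin promoter, a very strong late viral promoter, and terminated by an SV40 polyadenylation signal (the adjacent short large T antigen fragment is part of that SV40-derived region). This cassette, together with a gentamicin resistance gene expressed from the Pc integron promoter, lies between the Tn7L and Tn7R ends of a mini-Tn7 element. In this type of system, Tn7 transposition moves the flanked segment into a bacmid in a suitable E. coli host. The recombinant bacmid is then used to generate baculovirus for infecting insect cells. Outside the transposon, the plasmid has a high-copy ColE1/pUC-type origin and an ampicillin resistance gene for propagation and selection in E. coli. It also has an f1 origin and small remnants of lacZα and the pBR322 bom region.
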