Features (pLannotate 1.2.2; 15 found; start..end, strand, type, name):
      1..92      +  promoter       polyhedrin promoter: polh from Autographa californica; promoter for the baculovirus polyhedrin gene
    220..1113    +  CDS            ACVR2A (fragment): AVR2A_HUMAN - Also known as ACVR2. Experimental evidence at protein level: Swiss-Prot protein existence level 1. On ligand binding, forms a receptor complex consisting of two type II and two type I transmembrane serine/threonine kinases. Type II receptors phosphorylate and activate type I receptors which autophosphorylate, then bind and activate SMAD transcriptional regulators. Receptor for activin A, activin B and inhibin A (PubMed:17911401). Mediates induction of adipogenesis by GDF6 (By similarity). From Homo sapiens (Human).
   1181..1264    +  CDS            large T antigen (fragment): large T antigen from SV40 (simian virus 40)
   1287..1421    +  polyA_signal   SV40 poly(A) signal: SV40 polyadenylation signal
   1450..1615    -  mobile_element Tn7L: mini-Tn7 element (left end of the Tn7 transposon) Tn7
   1778..1794    +  CDS            lacZα (fragment): LacZα fragment of β-galactosidase; lacZ fragment
   1799..2253    +  rep_origin     f1 ori (sequence partly withheld): f1 bacteriophage origin of replication; arrow indicates direction of (+) strand synthesis
   2279..2383    +  promoter       AmpR promoter: bla
   2384..3244    +  CDS            AmpR: β-lactamase; bla; confers resistance to ampicillin, carbenicillin, and related antibiotics
   3415..4003    +  rep_origin     ori: high-copy-number ColE1/pMB1/pBR322/pUC origin of replication
   4189..4240    -  misc_feature   bom (fragment): basis of mobility region from pBR322
   4308..4532    -  mobile_element Tn7R: mini-Tn7 element (right end of the Tn7 transposon) Tn7
   4599..5132    -  CDS            GmR: gentamycin acetyltransferase; aacC1; confers resistance to gentamycin
   5302..5330    -  promoter       Pc promoter: intI1 (promoter lies within the coding sequence); class 1 integron promoter
   5308..5655    -  CDS            YPR2_ECOLX (fragment): Protein predicted: Swiss-Prot protein existence level 4. From Escherichia coli.
>Addgene plasmid #39180 | ACVR2A | addgene full sequence | sequence record 258703 | Addgene NGS Result
ATCATGGAGATAATTAAAATGATAACCATCTCGCAAATAAATAAGTATTTTACTGTTTTCGTAACAGTTT
TGTAATAAAAAAACCTATAAATATTCCGGATTATTCATACCGTCCCACCATCGGGCGCGGATCTCGGTCC
GAAAACCATGGGCCACCATCATCATCATCATTCTTCTGGTGTAGATCTGGGTACCGAGAACCTGTACTTC
CAATCCATGCCACTGCAGTTATTAGAAGTGAAAGCAAGGGGAAGATTTGGTTGTGTCTGGAAAGCCCAGT
TGCTTAACGAATATGTGGCTGTCAAAATATTTCCAATACAGGACAAACAGTCATGGCAAAATGAATACGA
AGTCTACAGTTTGCCTGGAATGAAGCATGAGAACATATTACAGTTCATTGGTGCAGAAAAACGAGGCACC
AGTGTTGATGTGGATCTTTGGCTGATCACAGCATTTCATGAAAAGGGTTCACTATCAGACTTTCTTAAGG
CTAATGTGGTCTCTTGGAATGAACTGTGTCATATTGCAGAAACCATGGCTAGAGGATTGGCATATTTACA
TGAGGATATACCTGGCCTAAAAGATGGCCACAAACCTGCCATATCTCACAGGGACATCAAAAGTAAAAAT
GTGCTGTTGAAAAACAACCTGACAGCTTGCATTGCTGACTTTGGGTTGGCCTTAAAATTTGAGGCTGGCA
AGTCTGCAGGCGATACCCATGGACAGGTTGGTACCCGGAGGTACATGGCTCCAGAGGTATTAGAGGGTGC
TATAAACTTCCAAAGGGATGCATTTTTGAGGATAGATATGTATGCCATGGGATTAGTCCTATGGGAACTG
GCTTCTCGCTGTACTGCTGCAGATGGACCTGTAGATGAATACATGTTGCCATTTGAGGAGGAAATTGGCC
AGCATCCATCTCTTGAAGACATGCAGGAAGTTGTTGTGCATAAAAAAAAGAGGCCTGTTTTAAGAGATTA
TTGGCAGAAACATGCTGGAATGGCAATGCTCTGTGAAACCATTGAAGAATGTTGGGATCACGACGCAGAA
GCCAGGTTATCAGCTGGATGTGTAGGTGAAAGAATTACCCAGATGCAGAGACTAACAAATATTTGACAGT
AAAGGTGGATACGGATCCGAATTCGAGCTCCGTCGACAAGCTTGTCGAGAAGTACTAGAGGATCATAATC
AGCCATACCACATTTGTAGAGGTTTTACTTGCTTTAAAAAACCTCCCACACCTCCCCCTGAACCTGAAAC
ATAAAATGAATGCAATTGTTGTTGTTAACTTGTTTATTGCAGCTTATAATGGTTACAAATAAAGCAATAG
CATCACAAATTTCACAAATAAAGCATTTTTTTCACTGCATTCTAGTTGTGGTTTGTCCAAACTCATCAAT
GTATCTTATCATGTCTGGATCTGATCACTGATATCGCCTAGGAGATCCGAACCAGATAAGTGAAATCTAG
TTCCAAACTATTTTGTCATTTTTAATTTTCGTATTAGCTTACGACGCTACACCCAGTTCCCATCTATTTT
GTCACTCTTCCCTAAATAATCCTTAAAAACTCCATTTCCACCCCTCCCAGTTCCCAACTATTTTGTCCGC
CCACAGCGGGGCATTTTTCTTCCTGTTATGTTTTTAATCAAACATCCTGCCAACTCCATGTGACAAACCG
TCATCTTCGGCTACTTTTTCTCTGTCACAGAATGAAAATTTTTCTGTCATCTCTTCGTTATTAATGTTTG
TAATTGACTGAATATCAACGCTTATTTGCAGCCTGAATGGCGAATGGG
[124 nt withheld, positions 1799-1922]
C
[91 nt withheld, positions 1924-2014]
A
[49 nt withheld, positions 2016-2064]
CCTTTGACGTTGGAGTCCACGTTCTT
[37 nt withheld, positions 2091-2127]
ACCCTATCTCGGTCTATTCTTTTGATTTATAAGGGATTTTGCCGATTTCGGCCTATTGGTTAAAAAATGA
GCTGATTTAACAAAAATTTAACGCGAATTTTAACAAAATATTAACGCTTACAATTTAGGTGGCACTTTTC
GGGGAAATGTGCGCGGAACCCCTATTTGTTTATTTTTCTAAATACATTCAAATATGTATCCGCTCATGAG
ACAATAACCCTGATAAATGCTTCAATAATATTGAAAAAGGAAGAGTATGAGTATTCAACATTTCCGTGTC
GCCCTTATTCCCTTTTTTGCGGCATTTTGCCTTCCTGTTTTTGCTCACCCAGAAACGCTGGTGAAAGTAA
AAGATGCTGAAGATCAGTTGGGTGCACGAGTGGGTTACATCGAACTGGATCTCAACAGCGGTAAGATCCT
TGAGAGTTTTCGCCCCGAAGAACGTTTTCCAATGATGAGCACTTTTAAAGTTCTGCTATGTGGCGCGGTA
TTATCCCGTATTGACGCCGGGCAAGAGCAACTCGGTCGCCGCATACACTATTCTCAGAATGACTTGGTTG
AGTACTCACCAGTCACAGAAAAGCATCTTACGGATGGCATGACAGTAAGAGAATTATGCAGTGCTGCCAT
AACCATGAGTGATAACACTGCGGCCAACTTACTTCTGACAACGATCGGAGGACCGAAGGAGCTAACCGCT
TTTTTGCACAACATGGGGGATCATGTAACTCGCCTTGATCGTTGGGAACCGGAGCTGAATGAAGCCATAC
CAAACGACGAGCGTGACACCACGATGCCTGTAGCAATGGCAACAACGTTGCGCAAACTATTAACTGGCGA
ACTACTTACTCTAGCTTCCCGGCAACAATTAATAGACTGGATGGAGGCGGATAAAGTTGCAGGACCACTT
CTGCGCTCGGCCCTTCCGGCTGGCTGGTTTATTGCTGATAAATCTGGAGCCGGTGAGCGTGGGTCTCGCG
GTATCATTGCAGCACTGGGGCCAGATGGTAAGCCCTCCCGTATCGTAGTTATCTACACGACGGGGAGTCA
GGCAACTATGGATGAACGAAATAGACAGATCGCTGAGATAGGTGCCTCACTGATTAAGCATTGGTAACTG
TCAGACCAAGTTTACTCATATATACTTTAGATTGATTTAAAACTTCATTTTTAATTTAAAAGGATCTAGG
TGAAGATCCTTTTTGATAATCTCATGACCAAAATCCCTTAACGTGAGTTTTCGTTCCACTGAGCGTCAGA
CCCCGTAGAAAAGATCAAAGGATCTTCTTGAGATCCTTTTTTTCTGCGCGTAATCTGCTGCTTGCAAACA
AAAAAACCACCGCTACCAGCGGTGGTTTGTTTGCCGGATCAAGAGCTACCAACTCTTTTTCCGAAGGTAA
CTGGCTTCAGCAGAGCGCAGATACCAAATACTGTTCTTCTAGTGTAGCCGTAGTTAGGCCACCACTTCAA
GAACTCTGTAGCACCGCCTACATACCTCGCTCTGCTAATCCTGTTACCAGTGGCTGCTGCCAGTGGCGAT
AAGTCGTGTCTTACCGGGTTGGACTCAAGACGATAGTTACCGGATAAGGCGCAGCGGTCGGGCTGAACGG
GGGGTTCGTGCACACAGCCCAGCTTGGAGCGAACGACCTACACCGAACTGAGATACCTACAGCGTGAGCT
ATGAGAAAGCGCCACGCTTCCCGAAGGGAGAAAGGCGGACAGGTATCCGGTAAGCGGCAGGGTCGGAACA
GGAGAGCGCACGAGGGAGCTTCCAGGGGGAAACGCCTGGTATCTTTATAGTCCTGTCGGGTTTCGCCACC
TCTGACTTGAGCGTCGATTTTTGTGATGCTCGTCAGGGGGGCGGAGCCTATGGAAAAACGCCAGCAACGC
GGCCTTTTTACGGTTCCTGGCCTTTTGCTGGCCTTTTGCTCACATGTTCTTTCCTGCGTTATCCCCTGAT
TCTGTGGATAACCGTATTACCGCCTTTGAGTGAGCTGATACCGCTCGCCGCAGCCGAACGACCGAGCGCA
GCGAGTCAGTGAGCGAGGAAGCGGAAGAGCGCCTGATGCGGTATTTTCTCCTTACGCATCTGTGCGGTAT
TTCACACCGCATAGACCAGCCGCGTAACCTGGCAAAATCGGTTACGGTTGAGTAATAAATGGATGCCCTG
CGTAAGCGGGTGTGGGCGGACAATAAAGTCTTAAACTGAACAAAATAGATCTAAACTATGACAATAAAGT
CTTAAACTAGACAGAATAGTTGTAAACTGAAATCAGTCCAGTTATGCTGTGAAAAAGCATACTGGACTTT
TGTTATGGCTAAAGCAAACTCTTCATTTTCTGAAGTGCAAATTGCCCGTCGTATTAAAGAGGGGCGTGGC
CAAGGGCATGGTAAAGACTATATTCGCGGCGTTGTGACAATTTACCGAACAACTCCGCGGCCGGGAAGCC
GATCTCGGCTTGAACGAATTGTTAGGTGGCGGTACTTGGGTCGATATCAAAGTGCATCACTTCTTCCCGT
ATGCCCAACTTTGTATAGAGAGCCACTGCGGGATCGTCACCGTAATCTGCTTGCACGTAGATCACATAAG
CACCAAGCGCGTTGGCCTCATGCTTGAGCAGATTGATGAGCGCGGTGGCAATGCCCTGCCTCCGGTGCTC
GCCGGAGACTGCGAGATCATAGATATAGATCTCACTACGCGGCTGCTCAAACTTGGGCAGAACGTAAGCC
GCGAGAGCGCCAACAACCGCTTCTTGGTCGAAGGCAGCAAGCGCGATGAATGTCTTACTACGGAGCAAGT
TCCCGAGGTAATCGGAGTCCGGCTGATGTTGGGAGTAGGTGGCTACGTCTCCGAACTCACGACCGAAAAG
ATCAAGAGCAGCCCGCATGGATTTGACTTGGTCAGGGCCGAGCCTACATGTGCGAATGATGCCCATACTT
GAGCCACCTAACTTTGTTTTAGGGCGACTGCCCTGCTGCGTAACATCGTTGCTGCTCCATAACATCAAAC
ATCGACCCACGGCGTAACGCGCTTGCTGCTTGGATGCCCGAGGCATAGACTGTACAAAAAAACAGTCATA
ACAAGCCATGAAAACCGCCACTGCGCCGTTACCACCGCTGCGTTCGGTCAAGGTTCTGGACCAGTTGCGT
GAGCGCATACGCTACTTGCATTACAGTTTACGAACCGAACAGGCTTATGTCAACTGGGTTCGTGCCTTCA
TCCGTTTCCACGGTGTGCGTCACCCGGCAACCTTGGGCAGCAGCGAAGTCGAGGCATTTCTGTCCTGGCT
GGCGAACGAGCGCAAGGTTTCGGTCTCCACGCATCGTCAGGCATTGGCGGCCTTGCTGTTCTTCTACGGC
AAGGTGCTGTGCACGGATCTGCCCTGGCTTCAGGAGATCGGAAGACCTCGGCCGTCGCGGCGCTTGCCGG
TGGTGCTGACCCCGGATGAAGTGGTTCGCATCCTCGGTTTTCTGGAAGGCGAGCATCGTTTGTTCGCCCA
GGACTCTAGCTATAGTTCTAGTGGTTGGCTACGTATACTCCGGAATATTAATAG
