>Addgene plasmid #39180 | ACVR2A | depositor partial sequence | sequence record 49231 | ACVR2A sequence 1018 bps
CCATGGGCCACCATCATCATCATCATTCTTCTGGTGTAGATCTGGGTACCGAGAACCTGTACTTCCAATC
CATGCCACTGCAGTTATTAGAAGTGAAAGCAAGGGGAAGATTTGGTTGTGTCTGGAAAGCCCAGTTGCTT
AACGAATATGTGGCTGTCAAAATATTTCCAATACAGGACAAACAGTCATGGCAAAATGAATACGAAGTCT
ACAGTTTGCCTGGAATGAAGCATGAGAACATATTACAGTTCATTGGTGCAGAAAAACGAGGCACCAGTGT
TGATGTGGATCTTTGGCTGATCACAGCATTTCATGAAAAGGGTTCACTATCAGACTTTCTTAAGGCTAAT
GTGGTCTCTTGGAATGAACTGTGTCATATTGCAGAAACCATGGCTAGAGGATTGGCATATTTACATGAGG
ATATACCTGGCCTAAAAGATGGCCACAAACCTGCCATATCTCACAGGGACATCAAAAGTAAAAATGTGCT
GTTGAAAAACAACCTGACAGCTTGCATTGCTGACTTTGGGTTGGCCTTAAAATTTGAGGCTGGCAAGTCT
GCAGGCGATACCCATGGACAGGTTGGTACCCGGAGGTACATGGCTCCAGAGGTATTAGAGGGTGCTATAA
ACTTCCAAAGGGATGCATTTTTGAGGATAGATATGTATGCCATGGGATTAGTCCTATGGGAACTGGCTTC
TCGCTGTACTGCTGCAGATGGACCTGTAGATGAATACATGTTGCCATTTGAGGAGGAAATTGGCCAGCAT
CCATCTCTTGAAGACATGCAGGAAGTTGTTGTGCATAAAAAAAAGAGGCCTGTTTTAAGAGATTATTGGC
AGAAACATGCTGGAATGGCAATGCTCTGTGAAACCATTGAAGAATGTTGGGATCACGACGCAGAAGCCAG
GTTATCAGCTGGATGTGTAGGTGAAAGAATTACCCAGATGCAGAGACTAACAAATATTTGACAGTAAAGG
TGGATACGGATCCGAATTCGAGCTCCGTCGACAAGCTT
