>Addgene plasmid #39180 | ACVR2A | addgene partial sequence | sequence record 52757 | fbac-1 5'-tattcataccgtcccacca-3'
CGAACCATGGGCCACCATCATCATCATCATTCTTCTGGTGTAGATCTGGGTACCGAGAACCTGTACTTCC
AATCCATGCCACTGCAGTTATTAGAAGTGAAAGCAAGGGGAAGATTTGGTTGTGTCTGGAAAGCCCAGTT
GCTTAACGAATATGTGGCTGTCAAAATATTTCCAATACAGGACAAACAGTCATGGCAAAATGAATACGAA
GTCTACAGTTTGCCTGGAATGAAGCATGAGAACATATTACAGTTCATTGGTGCAGAAAAACGAGGCACCA
GTGTTGATGTGGATCTTTGGCTGATCACAGCATTTCATGAAAAGGGTTCACTATCAGACTTTCTTAAGGC
TAATGTGGTCTCTTGGAATGAACTGTGTCATATTGCAGAAACCATGGCTAGAGGATTGGCATATTTACAT
GAGGATATACCTGGCCTAAAAGATGGCCACAAACCTGCCATATCTCACAGGGACATCAAAAGTAAAAATG
TGCTGTTGAAAAACAACCTGACAGCTTGCATTGCTGACTTTGGGTTGGCCTTAAAATTTGAGGCTGGCAA
GTCTGCAGGCGATACCCATGGACAGGTTGGTACCCGGAGGTACATGGCTCCAGAGGTATTAGAGGGTGCT
ATAAACTTCCAAAGGGATGCATTTTTGAGGATAGATATGTATGCCATGGGATTAGTCCTATGGGAACTGG
CTTCTCGCTGTACTGCTGCAGATGGACCTGTAGATGAATACATGTTGCCATTTGAGGAGGAAATTGGCCA
GCATCCATCTCTTGAAGACATGCAGGAAGTTGTTGTGCATAAAAAAAAGAGGCCTGTTTTAAGAGATTAT
TGGCAGAAACATGCTGGAATGGCAATGCTCTGTGAAACCATTGA
